Addgene plasmid #36949: FLAG-EglN1-pLenti6
Depositing lab: William Kaelin. Depositing organization: Dana-Farber Cancer Institute. Publication: Transformation by the (R)-enantiomer of 2-hydroxyglutarate linked to EGLN activation. Koivunen P, Lee S, Duncan CG, Lopez G, Lu G, Ramkissoon S, Losman JA, Joensuu P, Bergmann U, Gross S, Travins J, Weiss S, Looper R, Ligon KL, Verhaak RG, Yan H, Kaelin WG Jr. Nature. 2012 Feb 15;483(7390):484-8. doi: 10.1038/nature10898. PubMed 22343896.
Backbone
  Vector backbone: pLenti6
  Backbone manufacturer: Invitrogen
  Backbone size w/o insert (bp): 6873
  Total vector size (bp): 8180
  Modifications to backbone: the plenti6-V5 GW LacZ backbone of Invitrogen was modified to delete the original lacz ORF as well as attR sites and V5-tag and replaced with the Flag-ORF
  Vector type: Mammalian Expression, Lentiviral
  Selectable markers: Blasticidin
Growth in bacteria
  Bacterial resistance: Ampicillin, 50 μg/mL
  Growth temperature: 37°C
  Growth strain: Stbl3
  Copy number: High Copy
Gene/Insert
  Gene/Insert name: EglN1
  Species: H. sapiens (human)
  Insert size (bp): 1307
  Mutation: Wildtype
  Entrez Gene: EGLN1 (a.k.a. C1orf12, ECYT3, HALAH, HIF-PH2, HIFPH2, HPH-2, HPH2, PHD2, SM20, ZMYND6)
  Promoter: CMV
  Tag / fusion protein: FLAG (N terminal on backbone)
  Cloning method: Restriction Enzyme; 5′ cloning site Xba I (not destroyed); 3′ cloning site EcoR I (not destroyed)
  Sequencing primers: 5′ CMV-forward; 3′ ACACCTGGTTGCTGACTAAT
Terms and licenses: Academic/Nonprofit Terms; Industry Terms: Not Available to Industry
Depositor comments: this plasmid was constructed in the lab of a HHMI-investigator
How to cite: FLAG-EglN1-pLenti6 was a gift from William Kaelin (Addgene plasmid # 36949)
