[The description below was written by a language model from this plasmid's Addgene catalogue record and pLannotate feature annotations shown in this document.]
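Description:
FLAG-EglN1-pLenti6 is an 8.2 kb lentiviral mammalian expression plasmid built on Invitrogen's pLenti6 backbone. The original lacZ ORF, Gateway att sites and V5 tag were removed and replaced with a FLAG-tagged open reading frame. It is propagated in E. coli through a high-copy ColE1/pUC-type origin with ampicillin resistance (AmpR), and a recombination-deficient strain (Stbl3) is recorded as the host, as is usual for LTR-containing plasmids. The backbone also carries an f1 origin, an SV40 origin, and remnants of a pBluescript-type cloning region (lac promoter/operator, T3 and T7 promoters, lacZα fragment).

The transfer cassette has a third-generation, self-inactivating layout. An RSV promoter fused to a truncated HIV-1 5' LTR drives genomic RNA production in packaging cells without requiring Tat. It is followed by the Ψ packaging signal with a gag fragment, the Rev response element for Rev-dependent nuclear export, and a ΔU3 3' LTR that inactivates LTR promoter activity after integration. Inside this unit, the CMV enhancer/promoter drives wild-type human EGLN1 (also known as PHD2), the oxygen-sensing prolyl hydroxylase that marks HIF-α subunits for degradation. EGLN1 carries an N-terminal FLAG epitope and was cloned between XbaI and EcoRI sites. The annotation software labels the tag as a short fragment matching 3xFLAG, consistent with a single FLAG epitope. Downstream, an SV40 promoter paired with the bacterial EM7 promoter expresses blasticidin S deaminase, allowing blasticidin selection of transduced cells.

The construct is suited to stable, detectable EGLN1 expression in mammalian cells by lentiviral transduction. It was deposited in connection with work linking (R)-2-hydroxyglutarate-driven transformation to EGLN activation.
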