Features (pLannotate 1.2.2; 29 found; start..end, strand, type, name):
      3..229     +  promoter       RSV promoter: Rous sarcoma virus enhancer/promoter
    230..410     +  LTR            5' LTR (truncated): truncated 5' long terminal repeat (LTR) from HIV-1
    457..582     +  misc_feature   HIV-1 Ψ: packaging signal of human immunodeficiency virus type 1
    566..929     +  CDS            HIV-1 gag (fragment): gag protein from human immunodeficiency virus 1; gag
   1075..1308    +  misc_feature   RRE: The Rev response element (RRE) of HIV-1 allows for Rev-dependent mRNA export from the nucleus to the cytoplasm.
   1685..1785    +  CDS            Rev (fragment): human immunodeficiency virus 1 (HIV-1) Rev protein; rev; enhances nuclear export of unspliced and incompletely spliced viral mRNAs
   1786..1806    -  misc_feature   MCS (fragment): pBluescript multiple cloning site
   1816..2119    +  enhancer       CMV enhancer: human cytomegalovirus immediate early enhancer
   2120..2323    +  promoter       CMV promoter: human cytomegalovirus (CMV) immediate early promoter
   2407..2431    +  CDS            3xFLAG (fragment): three tandem FLAG® epitope tags
   2450..3727    +  CDS            EGLN1: EGLN1_HUMAN - Also known as C1orf12. Experimental evidence at protein level: Swiss-Prot protein existence level 1. Cellular oxygen sensor that catalyzes, under normoxic conditions, the post-translational formation of 4-hydroxyproline in hypoxia-inducible factor (HIF) alpha proteins. Hydroxylates a specific proline found in each of the oxygen-dependent degradation (ODD) domains (N-terminal, NODD, and C-terminal, CODD) of HIF1A. Also hydroxylates HIF2A. Has a preference for the CODD site for both HIF1A and HIF1B. Hydroxylated HIFs are then targeted for proteasomal degradation via the von Hippel-
   3773..4102    +  promoter       SV40 promoter: SV40 enhancer and early promoter
   4150..4197    +  promoter       EM7 promoter: synthetic bacterial promoter&nbsp
   4216..4614    +  CDS            BSD: blasticidin S deaminase; Aspergillus terreus BSD; confers resistance to blasticidin
   4631..4699    +  CDS            nef (fragment): NEF_HV1Z2 - Experimental evidence at protein level: Swiss-Prot protein existence level 1. Extracellular Nef protein targets CD4(+) T-lymphocytes for apoptosis by interacting with CXCR4 surface receptors. From Human immunodeficiency virus type 1 group M subtype D (isolate Z2/CDC-Z34) (HIV-1).
   4701..4934    +  LTR            3' LTR (ΔU3): self-inactivating 3' long terminal repeat (LTR) from HIV-1
   5006..5127    +  polyA_signal   SV40 poly(A) signal: SV40 polyadenylation signal
   5167..5302    +  rep_origin     SV40 ori: SV40 origin of replication
   5323..5341    -  promoter       T7 promoter: promoter for bacteriophage T7 RNA polymerase
   5349..5504    +  CDS            lacZα (fragment): LacZα fragment of β-galactosidase; lacZ fragment
   5509..5937    +  rep_origin     f1 ori (sequence partly withheld): f1 bacteriophage origin of replication; arrow indicates direction of (+) strand synthesis
   5990..6094    +  promoter       AmpR promoter: bla
   6095..6955    +  CDS            AmpR: β-lactamase; bla; confers resistance to ampicillin, carbenicillin, and related antibiotics
   7126..7714    +  rep_origin     ori: high-copy-number ColE1/pMB1/pBR322/pUC origin of replication
   7897..7989    +  CDS            lacI (fragment): lac repressor; lacI; The lac repressor binds to the lac operator to inhibit transcription in E. coli. This inhibition can be relieved by adding lactose or isopropyl-β-D-thiogalactopyranoside (IPTG).
   8002..8023    +  protein_bind   CAP binding site: CAP binding activates transcription in the presence of cAMP. E. coli catabolite activator protein
   8038..8068    +  promoter       lac promoter: promoter for the E. coli lac operon
   8076..8092    +  protein_bind   lac operator: The lac repressor binds to the lac operator to inhibit transcription in E. coli. This inhibition can be relieved by adding lactose or isopropyl-β-D-thiogalactopyranoside (IPTG). lac repressor encoded by lacI
   8137..8155    +  promoter       T3 promoter: promoter for bacteriophage T3 RNA polymerase
>Addgene plasmid #36949 | FLAG-EglN1-pLenti6 | depositor full sequence | sequence record 46256 | FLAG-EglN1-pLenti6 sequence 8180 bps
AATGTAGTCTTATGCAATACTCTTGTAGTCTTGCAACATGGTAACGATGAGTTAGCAACATGCCTTACAA
GGAGAGAAAAAGCACCGTGCATGCCGATTGGTGGAAGTAAGGTGGTACGATCGTGCCTTATTAGGAAGGC
AACAGACGGGTCTGACATGGATTGGACGAACCACTGAATTGCCGCATTGCAGAGATATTGTATTTAAGTG
CCTAGCTCGATACATAAACGGGTCTCTCTGGTTAGACCAGATCTGAGCCTGGGAGCTCTCTGGCTAACTA
GGGAACCCACTGCTTAAGCCTCAATAAAGCTTGCCTTGAGTGCTTCAAGTAGTGTGTGCCCGTCTGTTGT
GTGACTCTGGTAACTAGAGATCCCTCAGACCCTTTTAGTCAGTGTGGAAAATCTCTAGCAGTGGCGCCCG
AACAGGGACTTGAAAGCGAAAGGGAAACCAGAGGAGCTCTCTCGACGCAGGACTCGGCTTGCTGAAGCGC
GCACGGCAAGAGGCGAGGGGCGGCGACTGGTGAGTACGCCAAAAATTTTGACTAGCGGAGGCTAGAAGGA
GAGAGATGGGTGCGAGAGCGTCAGTATTAAGCGGGGGAGAATTAGATCGCGATGGGAAAAAATTCGGTTA
AGGCCAGGGGGAAAGAAAAAATATAAATTAAAACATATAGTATGGGCAAGCAGGGAGCTAGAACGATTCG
CAGTTAATCCTGGCCTGTTAGAAACATCAGAAGGCTGTAGACAAATACTGGGACAGCTACAACCATCCCT
TCAGACAGGATCAGAAGAACTTAGATCATTATATAATACAGTAGCAACCCTCTATTGTGTGCATCAAAGG
ATAGAGATAAAAGACACCAAGGAAGCTTTAGACAAGATAGAGGAAGAGCAAAACAAAAGTAAGACCACCG
CACAGCAAGCGGCCGCTGATCTTCAGACCTGGAGGAGGAGATATGAGGGACAATTGGAGAAGTGAATTAT
ATAAATATAAAGTAGTAAAAATTGAACCATTAGGAGTAGCACCCACCAAGGCAAAGAGAAGAGTGGTGCA
GAGAGAAAAAAGAGCAGTGGGAATAGGAGCTTTGTTCCTTGGGTTCTTGGGAGCAGCAGGAAGCACTATG
GGCGCAGCGTCAATGACGCTGACGGTACAGGCCAGACAATTATTGTCTGGTATAGTGCAGCAGCAGAACA
ATTTGCTGAGGGCTATTGAGGCGCAACAGCATCTGTTGCAACTCACAGTCTGGGGCATCAAGCAGCTCCA
GGCAAGAATCCTGGCTGTGGAAAGATACCTAAAGGATCAACAGCTCCTGGGGATTTGGGGTTGCTCTGGA
AAACTCATTTGCACCACTGCTGTGCCTTGGAATGCTAGTTGGAGTAATAAATCTCTGGAACAGATTTGGA
ATCACACGACCTGGATGGAGTGGGACAGAGAAATTAACAATTACACAAGCTTAATACACTCCTTAATTGA
AGAATCGCAAAACCAGCAAGAAAAGAATGAACAAGAATTATTGGAATTAGATAAATGGGCAAGTTTGTGG
AATTGGTTTAACATAACAAATTGGCTGTGGTATATAAAATTATTCATAATGATAGTAGGAGGCTTGGTAG
GTTTAAGAATAGTTTTTGCTGTACTTTCTATAGTGAATAGAGTTAGGCAGGGATATTCACCATTATCGTT
TCAGACCCACCTCCCAACCCCGAGGGGACCCGACAGGCCCGAAGGAATAGAAGAAGAAGGTGGAGAGAGA
GACAGAGACAGATCCATTCGATTAGTGAACGGATCTCGACGGTATCGATAAGCTTGGGAGTTCCGCGTTA
CATAACTTACGGTAAATGGCCCGCCTGGCTGACCGCCCAACGACCCCCGCCCATTGACGTCAATAATGAC
GTATGTTCCCATAGTAACGCCAATAGGGACTTTCCATTGACGTCAATGGGTGGAGTATTTACGGTAAACT
GCCCACTTGGCAGTACATCAAGTGTATCATATGCCAAGTACGCCCCCTATTGACGTCAATGACGGTAAAT
GGCCCGCCTGGCATTATGCCCAGTACATGACCTTATGGGACTTTCCTACTTGGCAGTACATCTACGTATT
AGTCATCGCTATTACCATGGTGATGCGGTTTTGGCAGTACATCAATGGGCGTGGATAGCGGTTTGACTCA
CGGGGATTTCCAAGTCTCCACCCCATTGACGTCAATGGGAGTTTGTTTTGGCACCAAAATCAACGGGACT
TTCCAAAATGTCGTAACAACTCCGCCCCATTGACGCAAATGGGCGGTAGGCGTGTACGGTGGGAGGTCTA
TATAAGCAGAGCTCGTTTAGTGAACCGTCAGATCGCCTGGAGACGCCATCCACGCTGTTTTGACCTCCAT
AGAAGACACCGACTCTAGCCCACCATGGACTACAAAGACGATGACGATAAAGGGCCCTCTAGACTCGACA
TGGCCAATGACAGCGGCGGGCCCGGCGGGCCGAGCCCGAGCGAGCGAGACCGGCAGTACTGCGAGCTGTG
CGGGAAGATGGAGAACCTGCTGCGCTGCAGCCGCTGCCGCAGCTCCTTCTACTGCTGCAAGGAGCACCAG
CGTCAGGACTGGAAGAAGCACAAGCTCGTGTGCCAGGGCAGCGAGGGCGCCCTCGGCCACGGAGTGGGCC
CACACCAGCATTCCGGCCCCGCGCCGCCGGCTGCAGTGCCGCCGCCCAGGGCCGGGGCCCGGGAGCCCAG
GAAGGCAGCGGCGCGCCGGGACAACGCCTCCGGGGACGCGGCCAAGGGAAAAGTAAAGGCCAAGCCCCCG
GCCGACCCAGCGGCGGCCGCGTCGCCGTGTCGTGCGGCCGCCGGCGGCCAGGGCTCGGCGGTGGCTGCCG
AAGCCGAGCCCGGCAAGGAGGAGCCGCCGGCCCGCTCATCGCTGTTCCAGGAGAAGGCGAACCTGTACCC
CCCAAGCAACACGCCCGGGGATGCGCTGAGCCCCGGCGGCGGCCTGCGGCCCAACGGGCAGACGAAGCCC
CTGCCGGCGCTGAAGCTGGCGCTCGAGTACATCGTGCCGTGCATGAACAAGCACGGCATCTGTGTGGTGG
ACGACTTCCTCGGCAAGGAGACCGGACAGCAGATCGGCGACGAGGTGCGCGCCCTGCACGACACCGGGAA
GTTCACGGACGGGCAGCTGGTCAGCCAGAAGAGTGACTCGTCCAAGGACATCCGAGGCGATAAGATCACC
TGGATCGAGGGCAAGGAGCCCGGCTGCGAAACCATTGGGCTGCTCATGAGCAGCATGGACGACCTGATAC
GCCACTGTAACGGGAAGCTGGGCAGCTACAAAATCAATGGCCGGACGAAAGCCATGGTTGCTTGTTATCC
GGGCAATGGAACGGGTTATGTACGTCATGTTGATAATCCAAATGGAGATGGAAGATGTGTGACATGTATA
TATTATCTTAATAAAGACTGGGATGCCAAGGTAAGTGGAGGTATACTTCGAATTTTTCCAGAAGGCAAAG
CCCAGTTTGCTGACATTGAACCCAAATTTGATAGACTGCTGTTTTTCTGGTCTGACCGTCGCAACCCTCA
TGAAGTACAACCAGCATATGCTACAAGGTACGCAATAACTGTTTGGTATTTTGATGCAGATGAGAGAGCA
CGAGCTAAAGTAAAATATCTAACAGGTGAAAAAGGTGTGAGGGTTGAACTCAATAAACCTTCAGATTCGG
TCGGTAAAGACGTCTTCTAGGAATTCCGGTTAGTAATGAGTTTGGAATTAATTCTGTGGAATGTGTGTCA
GTTAGGGTGTGGAAAGTCCCCAGGCTCCCCAGCAGGCAGAAGTATGCAAAGCATGCATCTCAATTAGTCA
GCAACCAGGTGTGGAAAGTCCCCAGGCTCCCCAGCAGGCAGAAGTATGCAAAGCATGCATCTCAATTAGT
CAGCAACCATAGTCCCGCCCCTAACTCCGCCCATCCCGCCCCTAACTCCGCCCAGTTCCGCCCATTCTCC
GCCCCATGGCTGACTAATTTTTTTTATTTATGCAGAGGCCGAGGCCGCCTCTGCCTCTGAGCTATTCCAG
AAGTAGTGAGGAGGCTTTTTTGGAGGCCTAGGCTTTTGCAAAAAGCTCCCGGGAGCTTGTATATCCATTT
TCGGATCTGATCAGCACGTGTTGACAATTAATCATCGGCATAGTATATCGGCATAGTATAATACGACAAG
GTGAGGAACTAAACCATGGCCAAGCCTTTGTCTCAAGAAGAATCCACCCTCATTGAAAGAGCAACGGCTA
CAATCAACAGCATCCCCATCTCTGAAGACTACAGCGTCGCCAGCGCAGCTCTCTCTAGCGACGGCCGCAT
CTTCACTGGTGTCAATGTATATCATTTTACTGGGGGACCTTGTGCAGAACTCGTGGTGCTGGGCACTGCT
GCTGCTGCGGCAGCTGGCAACCTGACTTGTATCGTCGCGATCGGAAATGAGAACAGGGGCATCTTGAGCC
CCTGCGGACGGTGCCGACAGGTGCTTCTCGATCTGCATCCTGGGATCAAAGCCATAGTGAAGGACAGTGA
TGGACAGCCGACGGCAGTTGGGATTCGTGAATTGCTGCCCTCTGGTTATGTGTGGGAGGGCTAAGCACAA
TTCGAGCTCGGTACCTTTAAGACCAATGACTTACAAGGCAGCTGTAGATCTTAGCCACTTTTTAAAAGAA
AAGGGGGGACTGGAAGGGCTAATTCACTCCCAACGAAGACAAGATCTGCTTTTTGCTTGTACTGGGTCTC
TCTGGTTAGACCAGATCTGAGCCTGGGAGCTCTCTGGCTAACTAGGGAACCCACTGCTTAAGCCTCAATA
AAGCTTGCCTTGAGTGCTTCAAGTAGTGTGTGCCCGTCTGTTGTGTGACTCTGGTAACTAGAGATCCCTC
AGACCCTTTTAGTCAGTGTGGAAAATCTCTAGCAGTAGTAGTTCATGTCATCTTATTATTCAGTATTTAT
AACTTGCAAAGAAATGAATATCAGAGAGTGAGAGGAACTTGTTTATTGCAGCTTATAATGGTTACAAATA
AAGCAATAGCATCACAAATTTCACAAATAAAGCATTTTTTTCACTGCATTCTAGTTGTGGTTTGTCCAAA
CTCATCAATGTATCTTATCATGTCTGGCTCTAGCTATCCCGCCCCTAACTCCGCCCATCCCGCCCCTAAC
TCCGCCCAGTTCCGCCCATTCTCCGCCCCATGGCTGACTAATTTTTTTTATTTATGCAGAGGCCGAGGCC
GCCTCGGCCTCTGAGCTATTCCAGAAGTAGTGAGGAGGCTTTTTTGGAGGCCTAGGGACGTACCCAATTC
GCCCTATAGTGAGTCGTATTACGCGCGCTCACTGGCCGTCGTTTTACAACGTCGTGACTGGGAAAACCCT
GGCGTTACCCAACTTAATCGCCTTGCAGCACATCCCCCTTTCGCCAGCTGGCGTAATAGCGAAGAGGCCC
GCACCGATCGCCCTTCCCAACAGTTGCGCAGCCTGAATGGCGAATGGG
[124 nt withheld, positions 5509-5632]
C
[91 nt withheld, positions 5634-5724]
A
[49 nt withheld, positions 5726-5774]
CCTTTGACGTTGGAGTCCACGTTCTTT
[37 nt withheld, positions 5802-5838]
ACCCTATCTCGGTCTATTCTTTTGATTTATAAGGGATTTTGCCGATTTCGGCCTATTGGTTAAAAAATGA
GCTGATTTAACAAAAATTTAACGCGAATTTTAACAAAATATTAACGCTTACAATTTAGGTGGCACTTTTC
GGGGAAATGTGCGCGGAACCCCTATTTGTTTATTTTTCTAAATACATTCAAATATGTATCCGCTCATGAG
ACAATAACCCTGATAAATGCTTCAATAATATTGAAAAAGGAAGAGTATGAGTATTCAACATTTCCGTGTC
GCCCTTATTCCCTTTTTTGCGGCATTTTGCCTTCCTGTTTTTGCTCACCCAGAAACGCTGGTGAAAGTAA
AAGATGCTGAAGATCAGTTGGGTGCACGAGTGGGTTACATCGAACTGGATCTCAACAGCGGTAAGATCCT
TGAGAGTTTTCGCCCCGAAGAACGTTTTCCAATGATGAGCACTTTTAAAGTTCTGCTATGTGGCGCGGTA
TTATCCCGTATTGACGCCGGGCAAGAGCAACTCGGTCGCCGCATACACTATTCTCAGAATGACTTGGTTG
AGTACTCACCAGTCACAGAAAAGCATCTTACGGATGGCATGACAGTAAGAGAATTATGCAGTGCTGCCAT
AACCATGAGTGATAACACTGCGGCCAACTTACTTCTGACAACGATCGGAGGACCGAAGGAGCTAACCGCT
TTTTTGCACAACATGGGGGATCATGTAACTCGCCTTGATCGTTGGGAACCGGAGCTGAATGAAGCCATAC
CAAACGACGAGCGTGACACCACGATGCCTGTAGCAATGGCAACAACGTTGCGCAAACTATTAACTGGCGA
ACTACTTACTCTAGCTTCCCGGCAACAATTAATAGACTGGATGGAGGCGGATAAAGTTGCAGGACCACTT
CTGCGCTCGGCCCTTCCGGCTGGCTGGTTTATTGCTGATAAATCTGGAGCCGGTGAGCGTGGGTCTCGCG
GTATCATTGCAGCACTGGGGCCAGATGGTAAGCCCTCCCGTATCGTAGTTATCTACACGACGGGGAGTCA
GGCAACTATGGATGAACGAAATAGACAGATCGCTGAGATAGGTGCCTCACTGATTAAGCATTGGTAACTG
TCAGACCAAGTTTACTCATATATACTTTAGATTGATTTAAAACTTCATTTTTAATTTAAAAGGATCTAGG
TGAAGATCCTTTTTGATAATCTCATGACCAAAATCCCTTAACGTGAGTTTTCGTTCCACTGAGCGTCAGA
CCCCGTAGAAAAGATCAAAGGATCTTCTTGAGATCCTTTTTTTCTGCGCGTAATCTGCTGCTTGCAAACA
AAAAAACCACCGCTACCAGCGGTGGTTTGTTTGCCGGATCAAGAGCTACCAACTCTTTTTCCGAAGGTAA
CTGGCTTCAGCAGAGCGCAGATACCAAATACTGTTCTTCTAGTGTAGCCGTAGTTAGGCCACCACTTCAA
GAACTCTGTAGCACCGCCTACATACCTCGCTCTGCTAATCCTGTTACCAGTGGCTGCTGCCAGTGGCGAT
AAGTCGTGTCTTACCGGGTTGGACTCAAGACGATAGTTACCGGATAAGGCGCAGCGGTCGGGCTGAACGG
GGGGTTCGTGCACACAGCCCAGCTTGGAGCGAACGACCTACACCGAACTGAGATACCTACAGCGTGAGCT
ATGAGAAAGCGCCACGCTTCCCGAAGGGAGAAAGGCGGACAGGTATCCGGTAAGCGGCAGGGTCGGAACA
GGAGAGCGCACGAGGGAGCTTCCAGGGGGAAACGCCTGGTATCTTTATAGTCCTGTCGGGTTTCGCCACC
TCTGACTTGAGCGTCGATTTTTGTGATGCTCGTCAGGGGGGCGGAGCCTATGGAAAAACGCCAGCAACGC
GGCCTTTTTACGGTTCCTGGCCTTTTGCTGGCCTTTTGCTCACATGTTCTTTCCTGCGTTATCCCCTGAT
TCTGTGGATAACCGTATTACCGCCTTTGAGTGAGCTGATACCGCTCGCCGCAGCCGAACGACCGAGCGCA
GCGAGTCAGTGAGCGAGGAAGCGGAAGAGCGCCCAATACGCAAACCGCCTCTCCCCGCGCGTTGGCCGAT
TCATTAATGCAGCTGGCACGACAGGTTTCCCGACTGGAAAGCGGGCAGTGAGCGCAACGCAATTAATGTG
AGTTAGCTCACTCATTAGGCACCCCAGGCTTTACACTTTATGCTTCCGGCTCGTATGTTGTGTGGAATTG
TGAGCGGATAACAATTTCACACAGGAAACAGCTATGACCATGATTACGCCAAGCGCGCAATTAACCCTCA
CTAAAGGGAACAAAAGCTGGAGCTGCAAGCTT
