>Addgene plasmid #36949 | FLAG-EglN1-pLenti6 | addgene partial sequence | sequence record 49360 | CMV-F 5'-CGCAAATGGGCGGTAGGCGTG-3'
AGCAGAGCTCGTTTAGTGAACCGTCAGATCGCCTGGAGACGCCATCCACGCTGTTTTGACCTCCATAGAA
GACACCGACTCTAGCCACCATGGACTACAAAGACGATGACGATAAAGGGCCCTCTAGACTCGACATGGCC
AATGACAGCGGCGGGCCCGGCGGGCCGAGCCCGAGCGAGCGAGACCGGCAGTACTGCGAGCTGTGCGGGA
AGATGGAGAACCTGCTGCGCTGCAGCCGCTGCCGCAGCTCCTTCTACTGCTGCAAGGAGCACCAGCGTCA
GGACTGGAAGAAGCACAAGCTCGTGTGCCAGGGCAGCGAGGGCGCCCTCGGCCACGGAGTGGGCCCACAC
CAGCATTCCGGCCCCGCGCCGCCGGCTGCAGTGCCGCCGCCCAGGGCCGGGGCCCGGGAGCCCAGGAAGG
CAGCGGCGCGCCGGGACAACGCCTCCGGGGACGCGGCCAAGGGAAAAGTAAAGGCCAAGCCCCCGGCCGA
CCCAGCGGCGGCCGCGTCGCCGTGTCGTGCGGCCGCCGGCGGCCAGGGCTCGGCGGTGGCTGCCGAAGCC
GAGCCCGGCAAGGAGGAGCCGCCGGCCCGCTCATCGCTGTTCCAGGAGAAGGCGAACCTGTACCCCCCAA
GCAACACGCCCGGGGATGCGCTGAGCCCCGGCGGCGGCCTGCGGCCCAACGGGCAGACGAAGCCCCTGCC
GGCGCTGAAGCTGGCGCTCGAGTACATCGTGCCGTGCATGAACAAGCACGGCATCTGTGTGGTGGACGAC
TTCCTCGGCAAGGAGACCGGACAGCAGATCGGCGACGAGGTGCGCGCCCTGCACGACACCGGGAAGTTCA
CGGACGGGCAGCTGGTCAGCCAGAAGAGTGACTCGTCCAAGGACATCCGAGGCGATAAG
